Addgene plasmid #228111: pLV EF1alpha INTS4 K26/27A IRES Cherry
Purpose: Lentiviral expression of human INTS4 K26/27A
Depositing lab: Tom Misteli. Depositing organization: National Cancer Institute (NCI). Publication: Identification of molecular determinants of gene-specific bursting patterns by high-throughput imaging screens. Sood V, Holewinski R, Andresson T, Larson DR, Misteli T. Mol Cell. 2025 Mar 6;85(5):913-928.e8. doi: 10.1016/j.molcel.2025.01.022. Epub 2025 Feb 19. PubMed 39978338.
Backbone
  Vector backbone: pLV EF1alpha MCS IRES Cherry
  Backbone size w/o insert (bp): 8911
  Total vector size (bp): 11802
  Vector type: Mammalian Expression, Lentiviral
Growth in bacteria
  Bacterial resistance: Ampicillin, 100 μg/mL
  Growth temperature: 37°C
  Growth strain: NEB Stable
  Copy number: Unknown
Gene/Insert
  Gene/Insert name: INTS4
  Species: H. sapiens (human)
  Mutation: Mutated Lysine 26 and 27 to Alanine
  Entrez Gene: INTS4 (a.k.a. INT4, MST093)
  Promoter: EF 1alpha
  Cloning method: Restriction Enzyme; 5′ cloning site XbaI (not destroyed); 3′ cloning site NotI (not destroyed)
  Sequencing primers: 5′ ATGGCGGCGCACCTTAAGAAGCGGGTTTATGAGGAATTCACG
Terms and licenses: Academic/Nonprofit Terms; Industry Terms: Not Available to Industry
Depositor comments: Please visit https://pubmed.ncbi.nlm.nih.gov/38903099/ for bioRxiv preprint.
How to cite: pLV EF1alpha INTS4 K26/27A IRES Cherry was a gift from Tom Misteli (Addgene plasmid # 228111 ; http://n2t.net/addgene:228111 ; RRID:Addgene_228111)
