[The description below was written by a language model from this plasmid's Addgene catalogue record and pLannotate feature annotations shown in this document.]
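Description:
pLV EF1alpha INTS4 K26/27A IRES Cherry is an 11.8 kb HIV-1-based lentiviral transfer plasmid for expressing a mutant form of human INTS4 in mammalian cells. It is built on the pLV EF1alpha MCS IRES Cherry backbone and is propagated in E. coli through a high-copy ColE1/pUC-type origin with ampicillin selection (AmpR under its own bla promoter). Remnants of lac regulatory sequence and an SV40 poly(A) signal lie in the bacterial portion of the backbone. The viral region is bounded by two HIV-1 LTRs, both annotated as truncated and each adjoined by nef-derived sequence. It carries the Ψ packaging signal with a gag fragment, the Rev response element for Rev-dependent nuclear export of the genomic RNA, and the cPPT/CTS, which aids nuclear import and transduction. No viral structural or enzymatic genes are annotated, so packaging functions have to be supplied in trans.

The expression cassette is driven by the human EF-1α promoter, annotated as the core promoter plus intron A segments, which gives constitutive expression in many cell types. The INTS4 coding sequence was inserted between XbaI and NotI sites and encodes a subunit of the Integrator complex, which associates with RNA polymerase II and takes part in snRNA transcription and 3' processing. Lysines 26 and 27 are replaced by alanine. An EMCV IRES downstream allows mCherry to be translated from the same transcript, so red fluorescence marks transduced cells without fusing a tag to INTS4. A WPRE follows to enhance transcript stability and expression. The recorded purpose is lentiviral expression of this INTS4 mutant, and the associated study concerns molecular determinants of gene-specific transcriptional bursting. The record does not state the functional consequence of the K26/27A substitution.
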