Features (pLannotate 1.2.2; 24 found; start..end, strand, type, name):
    377..634     +  LTR            5' LTR (truncated): truncated 5' long terminal repeat (LTR) from HIV-1
    681..806     +  misc_feature   HIV-1 Ψ: packaging signal of human immunodeficiency virus type 1
    790..1128    +  CDS            HIV-1 gag (fragment): gag protein from human immunodeficiency virus 1; gag
   1303..1536    +  misc_feature   RRE: The Rev response element (RRE) of HIV-1 allows for Rev-dependent mRNA export from the nucleus to the cytoplasm.
   1913..2013    +  CDS            Rev (fragment): human immunodeficiency virus 1 (HIV-1) Rev protein; rev; enhances nuclear export of unspliced and incompletely spliced viral mRNAs
   2028..2143    +  misc_feature   cPPT/CTS: central polypurine tract and central termination sequence of HIV-1 (lacking the first T)
   2356..2567    +  promoter       EF-1α core promoter: core promoter for human elongation factor EF-1α
   2568..2681    +  intron         EF-1α intron A (fragment): intron upstream of the start codon of human EF-1α
   3307..3510    +  intron         EF-1α intron A: truncated intron upstream of the start codon of human EF-1α
   3565..6453    +  CDS            INTS4: INT4_HUMAN - Experimental evidence at protein level: Swiss-Prot protein existence level 1. Component of the Integrator (INT) complex, a complex involved in the small nuclear RNAs (snRNA) U1 and U2 transcription and in their 3'-box-dependent processing. The Integrator complex is associated with the C-terminal domain (CTD) of RNA polymerase II largest subunit (POLR2A) and is recruited to the U1 and U2 snRNAs genes (Probable). Mediates recruitment of cytoplasmic dynein to the nuclear envelope, probably as component of the INT complex (PubMed:23904267). From Homo sapiens (Human).
   6473..7045    +  misc_feature   IRES: internal ribosome entry site (IRES) of the encephalomyocarditis virus (EMCV)
   7047..7754    +  CDS            mCherry: mCherry is a basic (constitutively fluorescent) red fluorescent protein published in 2004, derived from Discosoma sp.. It is reported to be a very rapidly-maturing monomer with low acid sensitivity.
   7771..8359    +  misc_feature   WPRE: woodchuck hepatitis virus posttranscriptional regulatory element
   8376..8894    +  CDS            nef (fragment): NEF_HV1BR - Experimental evidence at protein level: Swiss-Prot protein existence level 1. Extracellular Nef protein targets CD4(+) T-lymphocytes for apoptosis by interacting with CXCR4 surface receptors (PubMed:14990729). From Human immunodeficiency virus type 1 group M subtype B (isolate BRU/LAI) (HIV-1).
   8942..9199    +  LTR            5' LTR (truncated): truncated 5' long terminal repeat (LTR) from HIV-1
   9349..9371    -  protein_bind   lac operator (fragment): The lac repressor binds to the lac operator to inhibit transcription in E. coli. This inhibition can be relieved by adding lactose or isopropyl-β-D-thiogalactopyranoside (IPTG). lac repressor encoded by lacI
   9375..9405    -  promoter       lac promoter: promoter for the E. coli lac operon
   9420..9441    -  protein_bind   CAP binding site: CAP binding activates transcription in the presence of cAMP. E. coli catabolite activator protein
   9454..9546    -  CDS            lacI (fragment): lac repressor; lacI; The lac repressor binds to the lac operator to inhibit transcription in E. coli. This inhibition can be relieved by adding lactose or isopropyl-β-D-thiogalactopyranoside (IPTG).
   9729..10317   -  rep_origin     ori: high-copy-number ColE1/pMB1/pBR322/pUC origin of replication
  10488..11348   -  CDS            AmpR: β-lactamase; bla; confers resistance to ampicillin, carbenicillin, and related antibiotics
  11349..11453   -  promoter       AmpR promoter: bla
  11501..11635   +  polyA_signal   SV40 poly(A) signal: SV40 polyadenylation signal
  11802..329     +  CDS            nef (fragment) (across the origin): NEF_HV1BR - Experimental evidence at protein level: Swiss-Prot protein existence level 1. Extracellular Nef protein targets CD4(+) T-lymphocytes for apoptosis by interacting with CXCR4 surface receptors (PubMed:14990729). From Human immunodeficiency virus type 1 group M subtype B (isolate BRU/LAI) (HIV-1).
>Addgene plasmid #228111 | pLV EF1alpha INTS4 K26/27A IRES Cherry | addgene full sequence | sequence record 459841 | Addgene NGS Result
TGGAAGGGCTAATTCACTCCCAAAGAAGACAAGATATCCTTGATCTGTGGATCTACCACACACAAGGCTA
CTTCCCTGATTAGCAGAACTACACACCAGGGCCAGGGGTCAGATATCCACTGACCTTTGGATGGTGCTAC
AAGCTAGTACCAGTTGAGCCAGATAAGGTAGAAGAGGCCAATAAAGGAGAGAACACCAGCTTGTTACACC
CTGTGAGCCTGCATGGGATGGATGACCCGGAGAGAGAAGTGTTAGAGTGGAGGTTTGACAGCCGCCTAGC
ATTTCATCACGTGGCCCGAGAGCTGCATCCGGAGTACTTCAAGAACTGCTGATATCGAGCTTGCTACAAG
GGACTTTCCGCTGGGGACTTTCCAGGGAGGCGTGGCCTGGGCGGGACTGGGGAGTGGCGAGCCCTCAGAT
CCTGCATATAAGCAGCTGCTTTTTGCCTGTACTGGGTCTCTCTGGTTAGACCAGATCTGAGCCTGGGAGC
TCTCTGGCTAACTAGGGAACCCACTGCTTAAGCCTCAATAAAGCTTGCCTTGAGTGCTTCAAGTAGTGTG
TGCCCGTCTGTTGTGTGACTCTGGTAACTAGAGATCCCTCAGACCCTTTTAGTCAGTGTGGAAAATCTCT
AGCAGTGGCGCCCGAACAGGGACTTGAAAGCGAAAGGGAAACCAGAGGAGCTCTCTCGACGCAGGACTCG
GCTTGCTGAAGCGCGCACGGCAAGAGGCGAGGGGCGGCGACTGGTGAGTACGCCAAAAATTTTGACTAGC
GGAGGCTAGAAGGAGAGAGATGGGTGCGAGAGCGTCAGTATTAAGCGGGGGAGAATTAGATCGCGATGGG
AAAAAATTCGGTTAAGGCCAGGGGGAAAGAAAAAATATAAATTAAAACATATAGTATGGGCAAGCAGGGA
GCTAGAACGATTCGCAGTTAATCCTGGCCTGTTAGAAACATCAGAAGGCTGTAGACAAATACTGGGACAG
CTACAACCATCCCTTCAGACAGGATCAGAAGAACTTAGATCATTATATAATACAGTAGCAACCCTCTATT
GTGTGCATCAAAGGATAGAGATAAAAGACACCAAGGAAGCTTTAGACAAGATAGAGGAAGAGCAAAACAA
AAGTAAGACCACCGCACAGCAAGCGGCCGGCCGCTGATCTTCAGACCTGGAGGAGGAGATATGAGGGACA
ATTGGAGAAGTGAATTATATAAATATAAAGTAGTAAAAATTGAACCATTAGGAGTAGCACCCACCAAGGC
AAAGAGAAGAGTGGTGCAGAGAGAAAAAAGAGCAGTGGGAATAGGAGCTTTGTTCCTTGGGTTCTTGGGA
GCAGCAGGAAGCACTATGGGCGCAGCGTCAATGACGCTGACGGTACAGGCCAGACAATTATTGTCTGGTA
TAGTGCAGCAGCAGAACAATTTGCTGAGGGCTATTGAGGCGCAACAGCATCTGTTGCAACTCACAGTCTG
GGGCATCAAGCAGCTCCAGGCAAGAATCCTGGCTGTGGAAAGATACCTAAAGGATCAACAGCTCCTGGGG
ATTTGGGGTTGCTCTGGAAAACTCATTTGCACCACTGCTGTGCCTTGGAATGCTAGTTGGAGTAATAAAT
CTCTGGAACAGATTTGGAATCACACGACCTGGATGGAGTGGGACAGAGAAATTAACAATTACACAAGCTT
AATACACTCCTTAATTGAAGAATCGCAAAACCAGCAAGAAAAGAATGAACAAGAATTATTGGAATTAGAT
AAATGGGCAAGTTTGTGGAATTGGTTTAACATAACAAATTGGCTGTGGTATATAAAATTATTCATAATGA
TAGTAGGAGGCTTGGTAGGTTTAAGAATAGTTTTTGCTGTACTTTCTATAGTGAATAGAGTTAGGCAGGG
ATATTCACCATTATCGTTTCAGACCCACCTCCCAACCCCGAGGGGACCCGACAGGCCCGAAGGAATAGAA
GAAGAAGGTGGAGAGAGAGACAGAGACAGATCCATTCGATTAGTGAACGGATCTCGACGGTATCGCCTTT
AAAAGAAAAGGGGGGATTGGGGGGTACAGTGCAGGGGAAAGAATAGTAGACATAATAGCAACAGACATAC
AAACTAAAGAATTACAAAAACAAATTACAAAAATTCAAAATTTTCGGGTTTATTACAGGGACAGCAGAGA
TCCAGTTTATCGATGAGTAATTCATACAAAAGGACTCGCCCCTGCCTTGGGGAATCCCAGGGACCGTCGT
TAAACTCCCACTAACGTAGAACCCAGAGATCGCTGCGTTCCCGCCCCCTCACCCGCCCGCTCTCGTCATC
ACTGAGGTGGAGAAGAGCATGCGTGAGGCTCCGGTGCCCGTCAGTGGGCAGAGCGCACATCGCCCACAGT
CCCCGAGAAGTTGGGGGGAGGGGTCGGCAATTGAACCGGTGCCTAGAGAAGGTGGCGCGGGGTAAACTGG
GAAAGTGATGTCGTGTACTGGCTCCGCCTTTTTCCCGAGGGTGGGGGAGAACCGTATATAAGTGCAGTAG
TCGCCGTGAACGTTCTTTTTCGCAACGGGTTTGCCGCCAGAACACAGGTAAGTGCCGTGTGTGGTTCCCG
CGGGCCTGGCCTCTTTACGGGTTATGGCCCTTGCGTGCCTTGAATTACTTCCACGCCCCTGGCTGCAGTA
CGTGATTCTTGATCCCGAGCTTCGGGTTGGAAGTGGGTGGGAGAGTTCGAGGCCTTGCGCTTAAGGAGCC
CCTTCGCCTCGTGCTTGAGTTGAGGCCTGGCTTGGGCGCTGGGGCCGCCGCGTGCGAATCTGGTGGCACC
TTCGCGCCTGTCTCGCTGCTTTCGATAAGTCTCTAGCCATTTAAAATTTTTGATGACCTGCTGCGACGCT
TTTTTTCTGGCAAGATAGTCTTGTAAATGCGGGCCAAGATCTGCACACTGGTATTTCGGTTTTTGGGGCC
GCGGGCGGCGACGGGGCCCGTGCGTCCCAGCGCACATGTTCGGCGAGGCGGGGCCTGCGAGCGCGGCCAC
CGAGAATCGGACGGGGGTAGTCTCAAGCTGGCCGGCCTGCTCTGGTGCCTGGCCTCGCGCCGCCGTGTAT
CGCCCCGCCCTGGGCGGCAAGGCTGGCCCGGTCGGCACCAGTTGCGTGAGCGGAAAGATGGCCGCTTCCC
GGCCCTGCTGCAGGGAGCTCAAAATGGAGGACGCGGCGCTCGGGAGAGCGGGCGGGTGAGTCACCCACAC
AAAGGAAAAGGGCCTTTCCGTCCTCAGCCGTCGCTTCATGTGACTCCACGGAGTACCGGGCGCCGTCCAG
GCACCTCGATTAGTTCTCGAGCTTTTGGAGTACGTCGTCTTTAGGTTGGGGGGAGGGGTTTTATGCGATG
GAGTTTCCCCACACTGAGTGGGTGGAGACTGAAGTTAGGCCAGCTTGGCACTTGATGTAATTCTCCTTGG
AATTTGCCCTTTTTGAGTTTGGATCTTGGTTCATTCTCAAGCCTCAGACAGTGGTTCAAAGTTTTTTTCT
TCCATTTCAGGTGTCGTGAGGATCTATTTCCGGTGAATTCCTCGAGACTAGTTCTAGAGCCACCATGGCG
GCGCACCTTAAGAAGCGGGTTTATGAGGAATTCACGAAAGTGGTTCAGCCACAGGAGGAAATTGCTACTG
CGGCACTCCGACTAACAAAACCAAGTAAATCTGCAGCACTCCACATAGATCTGTGTAAAGCTACCTCCCC
AGCAGATGCTTTGCAATACTTGCTCCAGTTTGCCAGGAAGCCTGTCGAGGCGGAAAGCGTAGAGGGAGTA
GTCAGGATTCTCTTGGAACATTATTACAAGGAGAATGATCCATCTGTGAGACTGAAAATTGCATCATTGT
TGGGTTTATTATCAAAGACAGCAGGATTTTCACCAGACTGCATTATGGATGATGCCATCAACATCCTGCA
GAATGAAAAGTCTCATCAAGTCCTAGCTCAACTGCTGGATACTTTGCTTGCAATTGGCACTAAGCTACCA
GAGAATCAAGCTATCCAAATGCGATTAGTTGATGTGGCCTGCAAGCATCTGACAGATACGTCTCATGGTG
TAAGAAATAAGTGCCTGCAGTTACTTGGCAATCTTGGCTCTTTGGAGAAAAGTGTCACAAAAGATGCAGA
AGGCCTAGCTGCCAGAGATGTCCAGAAGATTATAGGGGATTACTTCAGTGACCAAGACCCACGTGTCAGA
ACAGCAGCTATAAAAGCCATGTTGCAGCTCCATGAAAGAGGACTGAAATTACACCAAACAATTTATAATC
AGGCCTGTAAATTACTCTCTGATGACTATGAACAAGTGCGCAGTGCTGCAGTCCAGCTTATCTGGGTCGT
CAGTCAGCTCTATCCTGAAAGCATTGTCCCAATTCCTTCTTCTAATGAAGAAATACGCTTAGTTGATGAT
GCGTTTGGCAAAATTTGTCACATGGTCAGTGATGGCTCTTGGGTGGTTCGTGTTCAGGCAGCAAAACTGT
TGGGCTCTATGGAGCAAGTCAGTTCTCATTTCTTGGAGCAGACCCTTGACAAGAAGCTGATGTCAGATCT
GAGGAGGAAACGTACTGCACATGAGCGTGCCAAGGAACTTTACAGTTCGGGGGAGTTTTCCAGTGGCAGA
AAGTGGGGAGATGATGCTCCCAAGGAAGAAGTAGATACCGGGGCTGTGAACTTGATTGAGTCAGGAGCTT
GTGGAGCTTTTGTTCATGGGTTGGAAGATGAGATGTATGAGGTTCGTATTGCTGCTGTGGAGGCCCTCTG
CATGTTGGCCCAGTCTTCACCCTCTTTTGCTGAGAAGTGCCTTGATTTCCTAGTTGACATGTTCAACGAT
GAAATTGAGGAAGTACGTCTGCAGTCTATACATACCATGAGAAAAATCTCTAACAACATCACCCTCCGAG
AAGATCAGCTTGACACTGTCCTGGCTGTGCTAGAGGATTCATCCAGAGATATTCGAGAGGCTCTTCATGA
ACTCTTATGCTGTACTAATGTTTCAACCAAAGAAGGGATTCATCTTGCATTGGTGGAGCTGCTGAAAAAT
TTAACCAAGTACCCTACTGATAGGGACTCCATATGGAAGTGCTTGAAGTTTCTGGGAAGTCGGCATCCAA
CCCTGGTGCTTCCCTTGGTGCCAGAGCTTCTGAGCACCCACCCATTTTTTGACACAGCTGAACCAGACAT
GGATGATCCAGCTTATATTGCAGTTTTGGTACTTATTTTCAATGCTGCTAAAACCTGTCCAACAATGCCA
GCATTGTTCTCAGATCACACCTTCAGGCACTATGCCTACCTCCGAGACAGTCTTTCTCATCTTGTTCCTG
CCTTGAGGTTACCAGGTAGAAAACTGGTGTCATCAGCTGTTTCTCCCAGCATCATACCTCAAGAGGATCC
TTCCCAGCAGTTCCTGCAGCAGAGCCTTGAAAGAGTGTATAGTCTTCAGCACTTGGACCCTCAGGGAGCC
CAGGAGCTGCTGGAATTCACCATCAGGGATCTGCAAAGACTTGGAGAACTTCAATCTGAATTGGCAGGAG
TAGCTGATTTCTCTGCCACCTATCTTCGCTGTCAACTACTTCTCATCAAGGCCTTGCAGGAAAAGTTGTG
GAATGTAGCTGCCCCTTTGTATTTGAAGCAGAGTGATTTGGCCTCAGCAGCAGCGAAACAGATTATGGAA
GAGACCTACAAAATGGAATTCATGTACAGTGGTGTGGAGAATAAGCAGGTGGTGATTATACATCACATGA
GGCTGCAGGCCAAAGCTTTGCAACTTATAGTAACAGCACGAACTACACGAGGACTTGACCCCTTATTTGG
GATGTGTGAAAAATTTTTACAGGAAGTAGACTTTTTTCAGAGGTATTTCATCGCTGATTTGCCCCACTTG
CAGGACAGCTTTGTGGACAAACTCCTTGACCTTATGCCCCGACTCATGACATCCAAACCTGCAGAAGTGG
TCAAAATTCTACAGACCATGCTGCGACAGAGTGCCTTTCTGCATCTCCCGCTTCCAGAGCAGATCCACAA
AGCCTCAGCCACCATCATCGAGCCAGCGGGCGAGTCAGACAACCCTTTGCGGTTTACCTCTGGGTTGGTG
GTTGCCCTGGATGTTGATGCAACCCTGGAGCATGTGCAGGATCCTCAGAACACTGTTAAGGTCCAGGTCT
TATATCCAGATGGCCAGGCTCAGATGATTCACCCCAAGCCTGCAGACTTCCGGAATCCTGGCCCAGGGCG
GCACCGGCTCATCACTCAGGTTTATCTCTCCCACACCGCTTGGACAGAGGCATGCCAGGTGGAAGTGAGG
CTGCTGCTGGCCTACAACTCCAGTGCTCGCATTCCAAAATGCCCCTGGATGGAGGGTGGTGAGATGTCAC
CACAGGTGGAAACCAGCATCGAGGGCACCATTCCCTTCAGCAAGCCTGTAAAAGTTTATATAATGCCCAA
ACCTGCACGGCGCTAAGCGGCCGCGGATCCCGCCCCTCTCCCTCCCCCCCCCCTAACGTTACTGGCCGAA
GCCGCTTGGAATAAGGCCGGTGTGCGTTTGTCTATATGTTATTTTCCACCATATTGCCGTCTTTTGGCAA
TGTGAGGGCCCGGAAACCTGGCCCTGTCTTCTTGACGAGCATTCCTAGGGGTCTTTCCCCTCTCGCCAAA
GGAATGCAAGGTCTGTTGAATGTCGTGAAGGAAGCAGTTCCTCTGGAAGCTTCTTGAAGACAAACAACGT
CTGTAGCGACCCTTTGCAGGCAGCGGAACCCCCCACCTGGCGACAGGTGCCTCTGCGGCCAAAAGCCACG
TGTATAAGATACACCTGCAAAGGCGGCACAACCCCAGTGCCACGTTGTGAGTTGGATAGTTGTGGAAAGA
GTCAAATGGCTCACCTCAAGCGTATTCAACAAGGGGCTGAAGGATGCCCAGAAGGTACCCCATTGTATGG
GATCTGATCTGGGGCCTCGGTGCACATGCTTTACATGTGTTTAGTCGAGGTTAAAAAACGTCTAGGCCCC
CCGAACCACGGGGACGTGGTTTTCCTTTGAAAAACACGATGATAATATGGTGAGCAAGGGCGAGGAGGAT
AACATGGCCATCATCAAGGAGTTCATGCGCTTCAAGGTGCACATGGAGGGCTCCGTGAACGGCCACGAGT
TCGAGATCGAGGGCGAGGGCGAGGGCCGCCCCTACGAGGGCACCCAGACCGCCAAGCTGAAGGTGACCAA
GGGTGGCCCCCTGCCCTTCGCCTGGGACATCCTGTCCCCTCAGTTCATGTACGGCTCCAAGGCCTACGTG
AAGCACCCCGCCGACATCCCCGACTACTTGAAGCTGTCCTTCCCCGAGGGCTTCAAGTGGGAGCGCGTGA
TGAACTTCGAGGACGGCGGCGTGGTGACCGTGACCCAGGACTCCTCCCTGCAGGACGGCGAGTTCATCTA
CAAGGTGAAGCTGCGCGGCACCAACTTCCCCTCCGACGGCCCCGTAATGCAGAAGAAGACCATGGGCTGG
GAGGCCTCCTCCGAGCGGATGTACCCCGAGGACGGCGCCCTGAAGGGCGAGATCAAGCAGAGGCTGAAGC
TGAAGGACGGCGGCCACTACGACGCTGAGGTCAAGACCACCTACAAGGCCAAGAAGCCCGTGCAGCTGCC
CGGCGCCTACAACGTCAACATCAAGTTGGACATCACCTCCCACAACGAGGACTACACCATCGTGGAACAG
TACGAACGCGCCGAGGGCCGCCACTCCACCGGCGGCATGGACGAGCTGTACAAGTGAACGCGTCTGGAAC
AATCAACCTCTGGATTACAAAATTTGTGAAAGATTGACTGGTATTCTTAACTATGTTGCTCCTTTTACGC
TATGTGGATACGCTGCTTTAATGCCTTTGTATCATGCTATTGCTTCCCGTATGGCTTTCATTTTCTCCTC
CTTGTATAAATCCTGGTTGCTGTCTCTTTATGAGGAGTTGTGGCCCGTTGTCAGGCAACGTGGCGTGGTG
TGCACTGTGTTTGCTGACGCAACCCCCACTGGTTGGGGCATTGCCACCACCTGTCAGCTCCTTTCCGGGA
CTTTCGCTTTCCCCCTCCCTATTGCCACGGCGGAACTCATCGCCGCCTGCCTTGCCCGCTGCTGGACAGG
GGCTCGGCTGTTGGGCACTGACAATTCCGTGGTGTTGTCGGGGAAGCTGACGTCCTTTCCATGGCTGCTC
GCCTGTGTTGCCACCTGGATTCTGCGCGGGACGTCCTTCTGCTACGTCCCTTCGGCCCTCAATCCAGCGG
ACCTTCCTTCCCGCGGCCTGCTGCCGGCTCTGCGGCCTCTTCCGCGTCTTCGCCTTCGCCCTCAGACGAG
TCGGATCTCCCTTTGGGCCGCCTCCCCGCCTGGAATTAATTCTGCAGTCGAGACCTAGAAAAACATGGAG
CAATCACAAGTAGCAATACAGCAGCTACCAATGCTGATTGTGCCTGGCTAGAAGCACAAGAGGAGGAGGA
GGTGGGTTTTCCAGTCACACCTCAGGTACCTTTAAGACCAATGACTTACAAGGCAGCTGTAGATCTTAGC
CACTTTTTAAAAGAAAAGAGGGGACTGGAAGGGCTAATTCACTCCCAACGAAGACAAGATATCCTTGATC
TGTGGATCTACCACACACAAGGCTACTTCCCTGATTAGCAGAACTACACACCAGGGCCAGGGGTCAGATA
TCCACTGACCTTTGGATGGTGCTACAAGCTAGTACCAGTTGAGCCAGATAAGGTAGAAGAGGCCAATAAA
GGAGAGAACACCAGCTTGTTACACCCTGTGAGCCTGCATGGGATGGATGACCCGGAGAGAGAAGTGTTAG
AGTGGAGGTTTGACAGCCGCCTAGCATTTCATCACGTGGCCCGAGAGCTGCATCCGGAGTACTTCAAGAA
CTGCTGATATCGAGCTTGCTACAAGGGACTTTCCGCTGGGGACTTTCCAGGGAGGCGTGGCCTGGGCGGG
ACTGGGGAGTGGCGAGCCCTCAGATCCTGCATATAAGCAGCTGCTTTTTGCCTGTACTGGGTCTCTCTGG
TTAGACCAGATCTGAGCCTGGGAGCTCTCTGGCTAACTAGGGAACCCACTGCTTAAGCCTCAATAAAGCT
TGCCTTGAGTGCTTCAAGTAGTGTGTGCCCGTCTGTTGTGTGACTCTGGTAACTAGAGATCCCTCAGACC
CTTTTAGTCAGTGTGGAAAATCTCTAGCAGTAGTAGTTCATGTCATCTTATTATTCAGTATTTATAACTT
GCAAAGAAATGAATATCAGAGAGTGAGAGGCCTTGACATTGCTAGCGTTTACCGTCGACCTCTAGCTAGA
GCTTGGCGTAATCATGGTCATAGCTGTTTCCTGTGTGAAATTGTTATCCGCTCACAATTCCACACAACAT
ACGAGCCGGAAGCATAAAGTGTAAAGCCTGGGGTGCCTAATGAGTGAGCTAACTCACATTAATTGCGTTG
CGCTCACTGCCCGCTTTCCAGTCGGGAAACCTGTCGTGCCAGCTGCATTAATGAATCGGCCAACGCGCGG
GGAGAGGCGGTTTGCGTATTGGGCGCTCTTCCGCTTCCTCGCTCACTGACTCGCTGCGCTCGGTCGTTCG
GCTGCGGCGAGCGGTATCAGCTCACTCAAAGGCGGTAATACGGTTATCCACAGAATCAGGGGATAACGCA
GGAAAGAACATGTGAGCAAAAGGCCAGCAAAAGGCCAGGAACCGTAAAAAGGCCGCGTTGCTGGCGTTTT
TCCATAGGCTCCGCCCCCCTGACGAGCATCACAAAAATCGACGCTCAAGTCAGAGGTGGCGAAACCCGAC
AGGACTATAAAGATACCAGGCGTTTCCCCCTGGAAGCTCCCTCGTGCGCTCTCCTGTTCCGACCCTGCCG
CTTACCGGATACCTGTCCGCCTTTCTCCCTTCGGGAAGCGTGGCGCTTTCTCATAGCTCACGCTGTAGGT
ATCTCAGTTCGGTGTAGGTCGTTCGCTCCAAGCTGGGCTGTGTGCACGAACCCCCCGTTCAGCCCGACCG
CTGCGCCTTATCCGGTAACTATCGTCTTGAGTCCAACCCGGTAAGACACGACTTATCGCCACTGGCAGCA
GCCACTGGTAACAGGATTAGCAGAGCGAGGTATGTAGGCGGTGCTACAGAGTTCTTGAAGTGGTGGCCTA
ACTACGGCTACACTAGAAGAACAGTATTTGGTATCTGCGCTCTGCTGAAGCCAGTTACCTTCGGAAAAAG
AGTTGGTAGCTCTTGATCCGGCAAACAAACCACCGCTGGTAGCGGTGGTTTTTTTGTTTGCAAGCAGCAG
ATTACGCGCAGAAAAAAAGGATCTCAAGAAGATCCTTTGATCTTTTCTACGGGGTCTGACGCTCAGTGGA
ACGAAAACTCACGTTAAGGGATTTTGGTCATGAGATTATCAAAAAGGATCTTCACCTAGATCCTTTTAAA
TTAAAAATGAAGTTTTAAATCAATCTAAAGTATATATGAGTAAACTTGGTCTGACAGTTACCAATGCTTA
ATCAGTGAGGCACCTATCTCAGCGATCTGTCTATTTCGTTCATCCATAGTTGCCTGACTCCCCGTCGTGT
AGATAACTACGATACGGGAGGGCTTACCATCTGGCCCCAGTGCTGCAATGATACCGCGAGACCCACGCTC
ACCGGCTCCAGATTTATCAGCAATAAACCAGCCAGCCGGAAGGGCCGAGCGCAGAAGTGGTCCTGCAACT
TTATCCGCCTCCATCCAGTCTATTAATTGTTGCCGGGAAGCTAGAGTAAGTAGTTCGCCAGTTAATAGTT
TGCGCAACGTTGTTGCCATTGCTACAGGCATCGTGGTGTCACGCTCGTCGTTTGGTATGGCTTCATTCAG
CTCCGGTTCCCAACGATCAAGGCGAGTTACATGATCCCCCATGTTGTGCAAAAAAGCGGTTAGCTCCTTC
GGTCCTCCGATCGTTGTCAGAAGTAAGTTGGCCGCAGTGTTATCACTCATGGTTATGGCAGCACTGCATA
ATTCTCTTACTGTCATGCCATCCGTAAGATGCTTTTCTGTGACTGGTGAGTACTCAACCAAGTCATTCTG
AGAATAGTGTATGCGGCGACCGAGTTGCTCTTGCCCGGCGTCAATACGGGATAATACCGCGCCACATAGC
AGAACTTTAAAAGTGCTCATCATTGGAAAACGTTCTTCGGGGCGAAAACTCTCAAGGATCTTACCGCTGT
TGAGATCCAGTTCGATGTAACCCACTCGTGCACCCAACTGATCTTCAGCATCTTTTACTTTCACCAGCGT
TTCTGGGTGAGCAAAAACAGGAAGGCAAAATGCCGCAAAAAAGGGAATAAGGGCGACACGGAAATGTTGA
ATACTCATACTCTTCCTTTTTCAATATTATTGAAGCATTTATCAGGGTTATTGTCTCATGAGCGGATACA
TATTTGAATGTATTTAGAAAAATAAACAAATAGGGGTTCCGCGCACATTTCCCCGAAAAGTGCCACCTGA
CGTCGACGGATCGGGAGATCAACTTGTTTATTGCAGCTTATAATGGTTACAAATAAAGCAATAGCATCAC
AAATTTCACAAATAAAGCATTTTTTTCACTGCATTCTAGTTGTGGTTTGTCCAAACTCATCAATGTATCT
TATCATGTCTGGATCAACTGGATAACTCAAGCTAACCAAAATCATCCCAAACTTCCCACCCCATACCCTA
TTACCACTGCCAATTACCTGTGGTTTCATTTACTCTAAACCTGTGATTCCTCTGAATTATTTTCATTTTA
AAGAAATTGTATTTGTTAAATATGTACTACAAACTTAGTAGT
